>Addgene plasmid #20948 | pcDNA3.1/opto-b2AR-EYFP | depositor full sequence | sequence record 9771 | Author sequence
GACGGATCGGGAGATCTCCCGATCCCCTATGGTCGACTCTCAGTACAATCTGCTCTGATGCCGCATAGTT
AAGCCAGTATCTGCTCCCTGCTTGTGTGTTGGAGGTCGCTGAGTAGTGCGCGAGCAAAATTTAAGCTACA
ACAAGGCAAGGCTTGACCGACAATTGCATGAAGAATCTGCTTAGGGTTAGGCGTTTTGCGCTGCTTCGCG
ATGTACGGGCCAGATATACGCGTTGACATTGATTATTGACTAGTTATTAATAGTAATCAATTACGGGGTC
ATTAGTTCATAGCCCATATATGGAGTTCCGCGTTACATAACTTACGGTAAATGGCCCGCCTGGCTGACCG
CCCAACGACCCCCGCCCATTGACGTCAATAATGACGTATGTTCCCATAGTAACGCCAATAGGGACTTTCC
ATTGACGTCAATGGGTGGAGTATTTACGGTAAACTGCCCACTTGGCAGTACATCAAGTGTATCATATGCC
AAGTACGCCCCCTATTGACGTCAATGACGGTAAATGGCCCGCCTGGCATTATGCCCAGTACATGACCTTA
TGGGACTTTCCTACTTGGCAGTACATCTACGTATTAGTCATCGCTATTACCATGGTGATGCGGTTTTGGC
AGTACATCAATGGGCGTGGATAGCGGTTTGACTCACGGGGATTTCCAAGTCTCCACCCCATTGACGTCAA
TGGGAGTTTGTTTTGGCACCAAAATCAACGGGACTTTCCAAAATGTCGTAACAACTCCGCCCCATTGACG
CAAATGGGCGGTAGGCGTGTACGGTGGGAGGTCTATATAAGCAGAGCTCTCTGGCTAACTAGAGAACCCA
CTGCTTACTGGCTTATCGAAATTAATACGACTCACTATAGGGAGACCCAAGCTGGCTAGTTAAGCTTGCC
ACCATGAACGGAACAGAGGGCCCAAACTTTTACGTTCCCTTCTCCAATAAGACTGGGGTCGTGAGAAGCC
CATTTGAGGCGCCTCAATACTACCTTGCTGAGCCGTGGCAGTTTTCTATGCTCGCTGCTTACATGTTCTT
GCTGATCATGCTGGGGTTCCCTATCAATTTCCTGACGCTGTACGTTATAGCAAAGTTCGAACGCCTCCAA
ACCGTGTTGAACTACATACTCCTTAACCTCGCGGTTGCCGACCTCTTCATGGTTTTCGGGGGTTTCACCA
CCACCCTCTACACCTCCCTTCACGGCTACTTCGTGTTCGGCCCTACCGGATGCAATCTGGAAGGCTTTTT
CGCAACGCTGGGGGGGGAGATTGCCCTTTGGAGCCTGGTGGTCTTGGCCATAGAGAGGTACGTGGTGGTC
ACATCCCCATTCAAGTACCAGAGTTTGCTTACAAAGAACAAGGCTATCATGGGGGTCGCCTTCACATGGG
TGATGGCGCTGGCTTGCGCTGCCCCACCGCTGGTAGGCTGGTCCCGGTATATTCCGGAGGGAATGCAGTG
CAGTTGTGGGATCGACTACTACACCCCACACGAAGAGACTAACAACGAGTCTTTTGTGATTTATATGTTC
GTGGTCCACTTCATCATCCCCCTGATAGTGATCTTTTTCTGTTACGGCAGGGTGTTCCAGGTCGCCAAAA
GGCAGCTCCAGAAGATCGACAAAAGCGAAGGCCGCTTTCACAGCCCCAATCTTGGACAGGTTGAACAGGA
CGGCAGGTCAGGGCACGGGCTGCGACGCAGTTCTAAGTTCTGCCTGAAGGAACATAAGGCCTTGAGAATG
GTGATCATCATGGTAATCGCCTTCCTGATATGCTGGCTTCCATACGCTGGCGTGGCTTTTTATATATTCA
CGCACCAGGGGTCAGATTTTGGGCCTATCTTTATGACCATACCTGCTTTCTTCGCTAAGACGAGTGCGGT
GTATAACCCAGTGATATACATCATGATGAACAAACAATTCAGAATTGCCTTCCAGGAATTGCTCTGTCTC
AGACGCAGCTCTTCCAAAGCGTACGGAAATGGCTATTCATCTAACAGCAACGGAAAGACTGATTATATGG
GCGAAGCCAGTGGCTGCCAGCTGGGCCAGGAAAAAGAGAGCGAGCGGCTTTGTGAAGATCCCCCAGGCAC
TGAGAGCTTCGTGAATTGTCAGGGAACAGTTCCGAGTCTCTCTCTTGATTCACAGGGACGCAATTGCTCT
ACCAACGACAGCCCCCTGGAGACTTCCCAGGTCGCTCCGGCCGCGGCCGCCGTGAGCAAGGGCGAGGAGC
TGTTCACCGGGGTGGTGCCCATCCTGGTCGAGCTGGACGGCGACGTAAACGGCCACAAGTTCAGCGTGTC
CGGCGAGGGCGAGGGCGATGCCACCTACGGCAAGCTGACCCTGAAGTTCATCTGCACCACCGGCAAGCTG
CCCGTGCCCTGGCCCACCCTCGTGACCACCTTCGGCTACGGCCTGCAGTGCTTCGCCCGCTACCCCGACC
ACATGAAGCAGCACGACTTCTTCAAGTCCGCCATGCCCGAAGGCTACGTCCAGGAGCGCACCATCTTCTT
CAAGGACGACGGCAACTACAAGACCCGCGCCGAGGTGAAGTTCGAGGGCGACACCCTGGTGAACCGCATC
GAGCTGAAGGGCATCGACTTCAAGGAGGACGGCAACATCCTGGGGCACAAGCTGGAGTACAACTACAACA
GCCACAACGTCTATATCATGGCCGACAAGCAGAAGAACGGCATCAAGGTGAACTTCAAGATCCGCCACAA
CATCGAGGACGGCAGCGTGCAGCTCGCCGACCACTACCAGCAGAACACCCCCATCGGCGACGGCCCCGTG
CTGCTGCCCGACAACCACTACCTGAGCTACCAGTCCGCCCTGAGCAAAGACCCCAACGAGAAGCGCGATC
ACATGGTCCTGCTGGAGTTCGTGACCGCCGCCGGGATCACTCTCGGCATGGACGAGCTGTACAAGTAACA
TATGCTCTAGAGGGCCCGCGGTTCGAAGGTAAGCCTATCCCTAACCCTCTCCTCGGTCTCGATTCTACGC
GTACCGGTCATCATCACCATCACCATTGAGTTTAAACCCGCTGATCAGCCTCGACTGTGCCTTCTAGTTG
CCAGCCATCTGTTGTTTGCCCCTCCCCCGTGCCTTCCTTGACCCTGGAAGGTGCCACTCCCACTGTCCTT
TCCTAATAAAATGAGGAAATTGCATCGCATTGTCTGAGTAGGTGTCATTCTATTCTGGGGGGTGGGGTGG
GGCAGGACAGCAAGGGGGAGGATTGGGAAGACAATAGCAGGCATGCTGGGGATGCGGTGGGCTCTATGGC
TTCTGAGGCGGAAAGAACCAGCTGGGGCTCTAGGGGGTATCCCC
[124 nt withheld, positions 3335-3458]
C
[91 nt withheld, positions 3460-3550]
A
[49 nt withheld, positions 3552-3600]
CCTTTGACGTTGGAGTCCACGTTCTTT
[37 nt withheld, positions 3628-3664]
ACCCTATCTCGGTCTATTCTTTTGATTTATAAGGGATTTTGGGGATTTCGGCCTATTGGTTAAAAAATGA
GCTGATTTAACAAAAATTTAACGCGAATTAATTCTGTGGAATGTGTGTCAGTTAGGGTGTGGAAAGTCCC
CAGGCTCCCCAGGCAGGCAGAAGTATGCAAAGCATGCATCTCAATTAGTCAGCAACCAGGTGTGGAAAGT
CCCCAGGCTCCCCAGCAGGCAGAAGTATGCAAAGCATGCATCTCAATTAGTCAGCAACCATAGTCCCGCC
CCTAACTCCGCCCATCCCGCCCCTAACTCCGCCCAGTTCCGCCCATTCTCCGCCCCATGGCTGACTAATT
TTTTTTATTTATGCAGAGGCCGAGGCCGCCTCTGCCTCTGAGCTATTCCAGAAGTAGTGAGGAGGCTTTT
TTGGAGGCCTAGGCTTTTGCAAAAAGCTCCCGGGAGCTTGTATATCCATTTTCGGATCTGATCAAGAGAC
AGGATGAGGATCGTTTCGCATGATTGAACAAGATGGATTGCACGCAGGTTCTCCGGCCGCTTGGGTGGAG
AGGCTATTCGGCTATGACTGGGCACAACAGACAATCGGCTGCTCTGATGCCGCCGTGTTCCGGCTGTCAG
CGCAGGGGCGCCCGGTTCTTTTTGTCAAGACCGACCTGTCCGGTGCCCTGAATGAACTGCAGGACGAGGC
AGCGCGGCTATCGTGGCTGGCCACGACGGGCGTTCCTTGCGCAGCTGTGCTCGACGTTGTCACTGAAGCG
GGAAGGGACTGGCTGCTATTGGGCGAAGTGCCGGGGCAGGATCTCCTGTCATCTCACCTTGCTCCTGCCG
AGAAAGTATCCATCATGGCTGATGCAATGCGGCGGCTGCATACGCTTGATCCGGCTACCTGCCCATTCGA
CCACCAAGCGAAACATCGCATCGAGCGAGCACGTACTCGGATGGAAGCCGGTCTTGTCGATCAGGATGAT
CTGGACGAAGAGCATCAGGGGCTCGCGCCAGCCGAACTGTTCGCCAGGCTCAAGGCGCGCATGCCCGACG
GCGAGGATCTCGTCGTGACCCATGGCGATGCCTGCTTGCCGAATATCATGGTGGAAAATGGCCGCTTTTC
TGGATTCATCGACTGTGGCCGGCTGGGTGTGGCGGACCGCTATCAGGACATAGCGTTGGCTACCCGTGAT
ATTGCTGAAGAGCTTGGCGGCGAATGGGCTGACCGCTTCCTCGTGCTTTACGGTATCGCCGCTCCCGATT
CGCAGCGCATCGCCTTCTATCGCCTTCTTGACGAGTTCTTCTGAGCGGGACTCTGGGGTTCGCGAAATGA
CCGACCAAGCGACGCCCAACCTGCCATCACGAGATTTCGATTCCACCGCCGCCTTCTATGAAAGGTTGGG
CTTCGGAATCGTTTTCCGGGACGCCGGCTGGATGATCCTCCAGCGCGGGGATCTCATGCTGGAGTTCTTC
GCCCACCCCAACTTGTTTATTGCAGCTTATAATGGTTACAAATAAAGCAATAGCATCACAAATTTCACAA
ATAAAGCATTTTTTTCACTGCATTCTAGTTGTGGTTTGTCCAAACTCATCAATGTATCTTATCATGTCTG
TATACCGTCGACCTCTAGCTAGAGCTTGGCGTAATCATGGTCATAGCTGTTTCCTGTGTGAAATTGTTAT
CCGCTCACAATTCCACACAACATACGAGCCGGAAGCATAAAGTGTAAAGCCTGGGGTGCCTAATGAGTGA
GCTAACTCACATTAATTGCGTTGCGCTCACTGCCCGCTTTCCAGTCGGGAAACCTGTCGTGCCAGCTGCA
TTAATGAATCGGCCAACGCGCGGGGAGAGGCGGTTTGCGTATTGGGCGCTCTTCCGCTTCCTCGCTCACT
GACTCGCTGCGCTCGGTCGTTCGGCTGCGGCGAGCGGTATCAGCTCACTCAAAGGCGGTAATACGGTTAT
CCACAGAATCAGGGGATAACGCAGGAAAGAACATGTGAGCAAAAGGCCAGCAAAAGGCCAGGAACCGTAA
AAAGGCCGCGTTGCTGGCGTTTTTCCATAGGCTCCGCCCCCCTGACGAGCATCACAAAAATCGACGCTCA
AGTCAGAGGTGGCGAAACCCGACAGGACTATAAAGATACCAGGCGTTTCCCCCTGGAAGCTCCCTCGTGC
GCTCTCCTGTTCCGACCCTGCCGCTTACCGGATACCTGTCCGCCTTTCTCCCTTCGGGAAGCGTGGCGCT
TTCTCAATGCTCACGCTGTAGGTATCTCAGTTCGGTGTAGGTCGTTCGCTCCAAGCTGGGCTGTGTGCAC
GAACCCCCCGTTCAGCCCGACCGCTGCGCCTTATCCGGTAACTATCGTCTTGAGTCCAACCCGGTAAGAC
ACGACTTATCGCCACTGGCAGCAGCCACTGGTAACAGGATTAGCAGAGCGAGGTATGTAGGCGGTGCTAC
AGAGTTCTTGAAGTGGTGGCCTAACTACGGCTACACTAGAAGGACAGTATTTGGTATCTGCGCTCTGCTG
AAGCCAGTTACCTTCGGAAAAAGAGTTGGTAGCTCTTGATCCGGCAAACAAACCACCGCTGGTAGCGGTG
GTTTTTTTGTTTGCAAGCAGCAGATTACGCGCAGAAAAAAAGGATCTCAAGAAGATCCTTTGATCTTTTC
TACGGGGTCTGACGCTCAGTGGAACGAAAACTCACGTTAAGGGATTTTGGTCATGAGATTATCAAAAAGG
ATCTTCACCTAGATCCTTTTAAATTAAAAATGAAGTTTTAAATCAATCTAAAGTATATATGAGTAAACTT
GGTCTGACAGTTACCAATGCTTAATCAGTGAGGCACCTATCTCAGCGATCTGTCTATTTCGTTCATCCAT
AGTTGCCTGACTCCCCGTCGTGTAGATAACTACGATACGGGAGGGCTTACCATCTGGCCCCAGTGCTGCA
ATGATACCGCGAGACCCACGCTCACCGGCTCCAGATTTATCAGCAATAAACCAGCCAGCCGGAAGGGCCG
AGCGCAGAAGTGGTCCTGCAACTTTATCCGCCTCCATCCAGTCTATTAATTGTTGCCGGGAAGCTAGAGT
AAGTAGTTCGCCAGTTAATAGTTTGCGCAACGTTGTTGCCATTGCTACAGGCATCGTGGTGTCACGCTCG
TCGTTTGGTATGGCTTCATTCAGCTCCGGTTCCCAACGATCAAGGCGAGTTACATGATCCCCCATGTTGT
GCAAAAAAGCGGTTAGCTCCTTCGGTCCTCCGATCGTTGTCAGAAGTAAGTTGGCCGCAGTGTTATCACT
CATGGTTATGGCAGCACTGCATAATTCTCTTACTGTCATGCCATCCGTAAGATGCTTTTCTGTGACTGGT
GAGTACTCAACCAAGTCATTCTGAGAATAGTGTATGCGGCGACCGAGTTGCTCTTGCCCGGCGTCAATAC
GGGATAATACCGCGCCACATAGCAGAACTTTAAAAGTGCTCATCATTGGAAAACGTTCTTCGGGGCGAAA
ACTCTCAAGGATCTTACCGCTGTTGAGATCCAGTTCGATGTAACCCACTCGTGCACCCAACTGATCTTCA
GCATCTTTTACTTTCACCAGCGTTTCTGGGTGAGCAAAAACAGGAAGGCAAAATGCCGCAAAAAAGGGAA
TAAGGGCGACACGGAAATGTTGAATACTCATACTCTTCCTTTTTCAATATTATTGAAGCATTTATCAGGG
TTATTGTCTCATGAGCGGATACATATTTGAATGTATTTAGAAAAATAAACAAATAGGGGTTCCGCGCACA
TTTCCCCGAAAAGTGCCACCTGACGTC
Features (pLannotate 1.2.2; 22 found; start..end, strand, type, name):
     36..80      -  misc_feature   bom (fragment): basis of mobility region from pBR322
    235..614     +  enhancer       CMV enhancer: human cytomegalovirus immediate early enhancer
    615..818     +  promoter       CMV promoter: human cytomegalovirus (CMV) immediate early promoter
    814..847     +  LTR            5' LTR (truncated) (fragment): truncated 5' long terminal repeat (LTR) from HIV-1
    863..881     +  promoter       T7 promoter: promoter for bacteriophage T7 RNA polymerase
    914..1957    +  CDS            RHO: OPSD_BOVIN - Experimental evidence at protein level: Swiss-Prot protein existence level 1. Photoreceptor required for image-forming vision at low light intensity. Required for photoreceptor cell viability after birth (By similarity). Light-induced isomerization of 11-cis to all-trans retinal triggers a conformational change that activates signaling via G- proteins (PubMed:10926528, PubMed:12044163, PubMed:11972040, PubMed:16908857, PubMed:16586416, PubMed:17060607, PubMed:17449675, PubMed:18818650, PubMed:21389983, PubMed:22198838, PubMed:23579341, PubMed:25205354, PubMed:27458239). Subsequent
   2222..2938    +  CDS            EYFP: enhanced YFP mammalian codon-optimized
   2968..3009    +  CDS            V5 tag: epitope tag from simian virus 5
   3065..3289    +  polyA_signal   bGH poly(A) signal: bovine growth hormone polyadenylation signal
   3293..3314    +  promoter       SV40 promoter (fragment): SV40 enhancer and early promoter
   3335..3693    +  rep_origin     f1 ori (sequence partly withheld): f1 bacteriophage origin of replication; arrow indicates direction of (+) strand synthesis
   3777..4107    +  promoter       SV40 promoter: SV40 enhancer and early promoter
   4174..4965    +  CDS            neo: KKA2_KLEPN - Also known as kan, nptII. Experimental evidence at protein level: Swiss-Prot protein existence level 1. Resistance to kanamycin, neomycin, paromomycin, ribostamycin, butirosin and gentamicin B. From Klebsiella pneumoniae.
   4991..5149    +  CDS            ble (fragment): BLE_KLEPN - Experimental evidence at protein level: Swiss-Prot protein existence level 1. Binding protein with a strong affinity to the bleomycin family of antibiotics. Binds to CL990; an antimitotic-antibiotic compound. From Klebsiella pneumoniae.
   5144..5265    +  polyA_signal   SV40 poly(A) signal: SV40 polyadenylation signal
   5338..5354    -  protein_bind   lac operator: The lac repressor binds to the lac operator to inhibit transcription in E. coli. This inhibition can be relieved by adding lactose or isopropyl-β-D-thiogalactopyranoside (IPTG). lac repressor encoded by lacI
   5362..5392    -  promoter       lac promoter: promoter for the E. coli lac operon
   5407..5428    -  protein_bind   CAP binding site: CAP binding activates transcription in the presence of cAMP. E. coli catabolite activator protein
   5441..5533    -  CDS            lacI (fragment): lac repressor; lacI; The lac repressor binds to the lac operator to inhibit transcription in E. coli. This inhibition can be relieved by adding lactose or isopropyl-β-D-thiogalactopyranoside (IPTG).
   5716..6304    -  rep_origin     ori: high-copy-number ColE1/pMB1/pBR322/pUC origin of replication
   6475..7335    -  CDS            AmpR: β-lactamase; bla; confers resistance to ampicillin, carbenicillin, and related antibiotics
   7336..7440    -  promoter       AmpR promoter: bla
