[The description below was written by a language model from this plasmid's Addgene catalogue record and pLannotate feature annotations shown in this document.]
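Description:
pcDNA3.1/opto-b2AR-EYFP is a mammalian expression plasmid built on the pcDNA3.1 backbone, about 7.5 kb in total, made for optical control of G protein-coupled receptor signalling. It is maintained in E. coli at high copy through a ColE1/pUC-type origin and selected with ampicillin via the β-lactamase gene. An f1 origin is also present. For mammalian cells the backbone carries a neomycin phosphotransferase cassette driven by the SV40 early promoter and ended by the SV40 polyadenylation signal, which would allow G418 selection of stable transfectants.

The payload is a synthetic insert of roughly 2 kb, opto-b2AR, cloned between EcoRI and XbaI sites downstream of the human CMV immediate early enhancer and promoter, with a T7 promoter just upstream and the bovine growth hormone polyadenylation signal downstream. The automated annotation identifies the first part of the coding region as bovine rhodopsin, which supplies the light-sensing, retinal-binding function. The stretch between that match and EYFP is unannotated. The name suggests β2-adrenergic receptor-derived sequence, but the record does not describe how the chimera is composed. EYFP is fused at the C-terminal end so that expression and localisation can be followed by fluorescence. A V5 epitope sequence from the vector lies after EYFP, though the record does not show whether it is in frame and translated. Short hits to an HIV-1 LTR, ble, lacI and bom are fragments and probably backbone remnants or annotation artefacts, not functional parts. The stated use is expression of the fusion in mammalian cells so that light can trigger receptor-type intracellular signalling with temporal precision.
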