Addgene plasmid #20948: pcDNA3.1/opto-b2AR-EYFP
Purpose: Mammalian expression of opto-b2AR fused to EYFP for optical control of GPCR signaling
Depositing lab: Karl Deisseroth. Depositing organization: Stanford University. Publication: Temporally precise in vivo control of intracellular signalling. Airan RD, Thompson KR, Fenno LE, Bernstein H, Deisseroth K. Nature. 2009 Apr 23;458(7241):1025-9. doi: 10.1038/nature07926. Epub 2009 Mar 18. PubMed 19295515.
Backbone
  Vector backbone: pcDNA3.1
  Backbone size w/o insert (bp): 5446
  Vector type: Mammalian Expression
Growth in bacteria
  Bacterial resistance: Ampicillin, 100 μg/mL
  Growth temperature: 37°C
  Growth strain: DH5alpha
  Copy number: High Copy
Gene/Insert
  Gene/Insert name: opto-b2AR
  Species: synthetic
  Insert size (bp): 2025
  Cloning method: Restriction Enzyme; 5′ cloning site EcoRI (unknown if destroyed); 3′ cloning site XbaI (unknown if destroyed)
  Sequencing primers: 5′ n/a
Terms and licenses: Academic/Nonprofit Terms; Industry Terms: Not Available to Industry
Depositor comments: Please see http://www.optogenetics.org for additional information.
How to cite: pcDNA3.1/opto-b2AR-EYFP was a gift from Karl Deisseroth (Addgene plasmid # 20948 ; http://n2t.net/addgene:20948 ; RRID:Addgene_20948)
