>Addgene plasmid #20948 | pcDNA3.1/opto-b2AR-EYFP | addgene partial sequence | sequence record 26733 | 20948 with EGFP-N
GGCGGCCGCGGCCGGAGCGACCTGGGAAGTCTCCAGGGGGCTGTCGTTGGTAGAGCAATTGCGTCCCTGT
GAATCAAGAGAGAGACTCGGAACTGTTCCCTGACAATTCACGAAGCTCTCAGTGCCTGGGGGATCTTCAC
AAAGCCGCTCGCTCTCTTTTTCCTGGCCCAGCTGGCAGCCACTGGCTTCGCCCATATAATCAGTCTTTCC
GTTGCTGTTAGATGAATAGCCATTTCCGTACGCTTTGGAAGAGCTGCGTCTGAGACAGAGCAATTCCTGG
AAGGCAATTCTGAATTGTTTGTTCATCATGATGTATATCACTGGGTTATACACCGCACTCGTCTTAGCGA
AGAAAGCAGGTATGGTCATAAAGATAGGCCCAAAATCTGACCCCTGGTGCGTGAATATATAAAAAGCCAC
GCCAGCGTATGGAAGCCAGCATATCAGGAAGGCGATTACCATGATGATCACCATTCTCAAGGCCTTATGT
TCCTTCAGGCAGAACTTAGAACTGCGTCGCAGCCCGTGCCCTGACCTGCCGTCCTGTTCAACCTGTCCAA
GATTGGGGCTGTGAAAGCGGCCTTCGCTTTTGTCGATCTTCTGGAGCTGCCTTTTGGCGACCTGGAACAC
CCTGCCGTAACAGAAAAAGATCCCT
